>Addgene plasmid #153010 | pCDNA3 CMV sTurboID (C)-Arrestin-GFP | addgene full sequence | sequence record 300192 | Addgene NGS Result
GACGGATCGGGAGATCTCCCGATCCCCTATGGTGCACTCTCAGTACAATCTGCTCTGATGCCGCATAGTT
AAGCCAGTATCTGCTCCCTGCTTGTGTGTTGGAGGTCGCTGAGTAGTGCGCGAGCAAAATTTAAGCTACA
ACAAGGCAAGGCTTGACCGACAATTGCATGAAGAATCTGCTTAGGGTTAGGCGTTTTGCGCTGCTTCGCG
ATGTACGGGCCAGATATACGCGTTGACATTGATTATTGACTAGTTATTAATAGTAATCAATTACGGGGTC
ATTAGTTCATAGCCCATATATGGAGTTCCGCGTTACATAACTTACGGTAAATGGCCCGCCTGGCTGACCG
CCCAACGACCCCCGCCCATTGACGTCAATAATGACGTATGTTCCCATAGTAACGCCAATAGGGACTTTCC
ATTGACGTCAATGGGTGGAGTATTTACGGTAAACTGCCCACTTGGCAGTACATCAAGTGTATCATATGCC
AAGTACGCCCCCTATTGACGTCAATGACGGTAAATGGCCCGCCTGGCATTATGCCCAGTACATGACCTTA
TGGGACTTTCCTACTTGGCAGTACATCTACGTATTAGTCATCGCTATTACCATGGTGATGCGGTTTTGGC
AGTACATCAATGGGCGTGGATAGCGGTTTGACTCACGGGGATTTCCAAGTCTCCACCCCATTGACGTCAA
TGGGAGTTTGTTTTGGCACCAAAATCAACGGGACTTTCCAAAATGTCGTAACAACTCCGCCCCATTGACG
CAAATGGGCGGTAGGCGTGTACGGTGGGAGGTCTATATAAGCAGAGCTCTCTGGCTAACTAGAGAACCCA
CTGCTTACTGGCTTATCGAAATTAATACGACTCACTATAGGGAGACCCAAGCTTGCGGCCGCATGGGACA
GCTGGACGGCGGGAGCGTGGCAGTCCTGCCTGTGGTCGACTCCACCAATCAGTACCTGCTGGATCGAATC
GGCGAGCTGAAGAGTGGGGATGCTTGCATTGCAGAATATCAGCAGGCAGGGAGAGGAAGCAGAGGGAGGA
AATGGTTCTCTCCTTTTGGAGCTAACCTGTACCTGAGTATGTTTTGGCGCCTGAAGCGGGGACCAGCAGC
AATCGGCCTGGGCCCGGTCATCGGAATTGTCATGGCAGAAGCGCTGCGAAAGCTGGGAGCAGACAAGGTG
CGAGTCAAATGGCCCAATGACCTGTATCTGCAGGATAGAAAGCTGGCAGGCATCCTGGTGGAGCTGGCCG
GAATAACAGGCGATGCTGCACAGATCGTCATTGGCGCCGGGATTAACGTGGCTATGAGGCGCGTGGAGGA
AAGCGTGGTCAATCAGGGCTGGATCACACTGCAGGAAGCAGGGATTAACCTGGACAGGAATACTCTGGCC
GCTACGCTGATCCGAGAGCTGCGGGCAGCCCTGGAACTGTTCGAGCAGGAAGGCCTGGCTCCATATCTGC
CACGGTGGGAGAAGCTGGATAACTTCATCAATAGACCCGTGAAGCTGATCATTGGGGACAAAGAGATTTT
CGGGATTAGCCGGGGGATTGATAAACAGGGAGCCCTGCTGCTGGAACAGGACGGAGTTATCAAACCCTGG
ATGGGCGGAGAAATCAGTCTGCGGTCTGCCGAAAAGGGCTCGGGCGGGAGTACCGGTGGTAGTGGGAGCG
GTGGTGAAAAACCCGGGACCAGGGTCTTCAAGAAGTCGAGCCCTAACTGCAAGCTCACCGTGTACTTGGG
CAAGCGTGACTTTGTGGATCACTTGGACAAAGTGGATCCTGTCGATGGTGTGGTGCTTGTGGATCCTGAC
TACTTGAAGGACCGGAAAGTGTTTGTGACCCTCACCTGTGCCTTCCGCTATGGCCGAGAAGACCTGGATG
TACTGGGCCTGTCTTTCCGCAAAGATCTGTTCATCGCCACCTACCAGGCCTTCCCCCCCATGCCCAACCC
ACCTCGGCCCCCCACCCGCCTACAGGACCGACTGCTGAAGAAGTTGGGCCAGCACGCCCACCCCTTTTTT
TTCACAATACCCCAGAATTTGCCTTGCTCCGTCACACTGCAGCCAGGACCGGAGGACACAGGGAAGGCCT
GTGGAGTAGACTTTGAGATTCGAGCCTTCTGTGCCAAATCTATAGAAGAAAAAAGCCACAAAAGGAACTC
CGTGCGGCTTATCATCAGAAAGGTACAGTTTGCTCCTGAGACACCCGGCCCCCAGCCATCAGCTGAAACC
ACACGCCACTTCCTCATGTCTGACCGGAGGTCCCTGCACCTAGAGGCTTCCCTGGACAAAGAGCTGTACT
ACCATGGGGAACCCCTCAATGTCAACGTCCACGTCACCAACAATTCTGCCAAAACCGTCAAGAAGATCAG
AGTGTCTGTGAGACAGTATGCCGACATTTGCCTCTTCAGCACCGCGCAGTACAAGTGTCCTGTGGCTCAG
CTTGAACAAGATGACCAGGTGTCTCCCAGTTCCACATTCTGCAAGGTGTACACCATAACCCCGCTGCTCA
GTGACAACCGAGAGAAGCGTGGCCTTGCCCTTGATGGGCAACTCAAGCACGAAGACACCAACCTGGCTTC
CAGCACCATTGTGAAGGAGGGAGCCAACAAGGAGGTGCTGGGAATCCTAGTATCCTACAGGGTCAAGGTG
AAGCTGGTGGTGTCTCGAGGCGGGGATGTCTCCGTGGAGCTACCTTTCGTCCTAATGCACCCCAAGCCCC
ACGACCACATCACCCTTCCCCGACCCCAGTCAGCCCCCCGGGAAATAGACATCCCTGTGGATACCAACCT
CATTGAATTCGATACCAACTATGCCACAGACGACGACATCGTGTTTGAGGACTTTGCGAGGCTTCGGCTG
AAGGGGATGAAGGATGACGACTGTGATGACCAGTTCTGCGGTGGAAGTGGATCAGGCAGCGGTGGATCTA
TGGTGAGCAAGGGCGAGGAGCTGTTCACCGGGGTGGTGCCCATCCTGGTCGAGCTGGACGGCGACGTAAA
CGGCCACAAGTTCAGCGTGTCCGGCGAGGGCGAGGGCGATGCCACCTACGGCAAGCTGACCCTGAAGTTC
ATCTGCACCACCGGCAAGCTGCCCGTGCCCTGGCCCACCCTCGTGACCACCCTGACCTACGGCGTGCAGT
GCTTCAGCCGCTACCCCGACCACATGAAGCAGCACGACTTCTTCAAGTCCGCCATGCCCGAAGGCTACGT
CCAGGAGCGCACCATCTTCTTCAAGGACGACGGCAACTACAAGACCCGCGCCGAGGTGAAGTTCGAGGGC
GACACCCTGGTGAACCGCATCGAGCTGAAGGGCATCGACTTCAAGGAGGACGGCAACATCCTGGGGCACA
AGCTGGAGTACAACTACAACAGCCACAACGTCTATATCATGGCCGACAAGCAGAAGAACGGCATCAAGGT
GAACTTCAAGATCCGCCACAACATCGAGGACGGCAGCGTGCAGCTCGCCGACCACTACCAGCAGAACACC
CCCATCGGCGACGGCCCCGTGCTGCTGCCCGACAACCACTACCTGAGCACCCAGTCCGCCCTGAGCAAAG
ACCCCAACGAGAAGCGCGATCACATGGTCCTGCTGGAGTTCGTGACCGCCGCCGGGATCACTCTCGGCAT
GGACGAGCTGTACAAGTAATAACTCGAGCATGCATCTAGAGGGCCCTATTCTATAGTGTCACCTAAATGC
TAGAGCTCGCTGATCAGCCTCGACTGTGCCTTCTAGTTGCCAGCCATCTGTTGTTTGCCCCTCCCCCGTG
CCTTCCTTGACCCTGGAAGGTGCCACTCCCACTGTCCTTTCCTAATAAAATGAGGAAATTGCATCGCATT
GTCTGAGTAGGTGTCATTCTATTCTGGGGGGTGGGGTGGGGCAGGACAGCAAGGGGGAGGATTGGGAAGA
CAATAGCAGGCATGCTGGGGATGCGGTGGGCTCTATGGCTTCTGAGGCGGAAAGAACCAGCTGGGGCTCT
AGGGGGTATCCCC
[124 nt withheld, positions 4004-4127]
C
[91 nt withheld, positions 4129-4219]
A
[49 nt withheld, positions 4221-4269]
CCTTTGACGTTGGAGTCCACGTTCTTT
[37 nt withheld, positions 4297-4333]
ACCCTATCTCGGTCTATTCTTTTGATTTATAAGGGATTTTGCCGATTTCGGCCTATTGGTTAAAAAATGA
GCTGATTTAACAAAAATTTAACGCGAATTAATTCTGTGGAATGTGTGTCAGTTAGGGTGTGGAAAGTCCC
CAGGCTCCCCAGCAGGCAGAAGTATGCAAAGCATGCATCTCAATTAGTCAGCAACCAGGTGTGGAAAGTC
CCCAGGCTCCCCAGCAGGCAGAAGTATGCAAAGCATGCATCTCAATTAGTCAGCAACCATAGTCCCGCCC
CTAACTCCGCCCATCCCGCCCCTAACTCCGCCCAGTTCCGCCCATTCTCCGCCCCATGGCTGACTAATTT
TTTTTATTTATGCAGAGGCCGAGGCCGCCTCTGCCTCTGAGCTATTCCAGAAGTAGTGAGGAGGCTTTTT
TGGAGGCCTAGGCTTTTGCAAAAAGCTCCCGGGAGCTTGTATATCCATTTTCGGATCTGATCAAGAGACA
GGATGAGGATCGTTTCGCATGATTGAACAAGATGGATTGCACGCAGGTTCTCCGGCCGCTTGGGTGGAGA
GGCTATTCGGCTATGACTGGGCACAACAGACAATCGGCTGCTCTGATGCCGCCGTGTTCCGGCTGTCAGC
GCAGGGGCGCCCGGTTCTTTTTGTCAAGACCGACCTGTCCGGTGCCCTGAATGAACTGCAGGACGAGGCA
GCGCGGCTATCGTGGCTGGCCACGACGGGCGTTCCTTGCGCAGCTGTGCTCGACGTTGTCACTGAAGCGG
GAAGGGACTGGCTGCTATTGGGCGAAGTGCCGGGGCAGGATCTCCTGTCATCTCACCTTGCTCCTGCCGA
GAAAGTATCCATCATGGCTGATGCAATGCGGCGGCTGCATACGCTTGATCCGGCTACCTGCCCATTCGAC
CACCAAGCGAAACATCGCATCGAGCGAGCACGTACTCGGATGGAAGCCGGTCTTGTCGATCAGGATGATC
TGGACGAAGAGCATCAGGGGCTCGCGCCAGCCGAACTGTTCGCCAGGCTCAAGGCGCGCATGCCCGACGG
CGAGGATCTCGTCGTGACCCATGGCGATGCCTGCTTGCCGAATATCATGGTGGAAAATGGCCGCTTTTCT
GGATTCATCGACTGTGGCCGGCTGGGTGTGGCGGACCGCTATCAGGACATAGCGTTGGCTACCCGTGATA
TTGCTGAAGAGCTTGGCGGCGAATGGGCTGACCGCTTCCTCGTGCTTTACGGTATCGCCGCTCCCGATTC
GCAGCGCATCGCCTTCTATCGCCTTCTTGACGAGTTCTTCTGAGCGGGACTCTGGGGTTCGAAATGACCG
ACCAAGCGACGCCCAACCTGCCATCACGAGATTTCGATTCCACCGCCGCCTTCTATGAAAGGTTGGGCTT
CGGAATCGTTTTCCGGGACGCCGGCTGGATGATCCTCCAGCGCGGGGATCTCATGCTGGAGTTCTTCGCC
CACCCCAACTTGTTTATTGCAGCTTATAATGGTTACAAATAAAGCAATAGCATCACAAATTTCACAAATA
AAGCATTTTTTTCACTGCATTCTAGTTGTGGTTTGTCCAAACTCATCAATGTATCTTATCATGTCTGTAT
ACCGTCGACCTCTAGCTAGAGCTTGGCGTAATCATGGTCATAGCTGTTTCCTGTGTGAAATTGTTATCCG
CTCACAATTCCACACAACATACGAGCCGGAAGCATAAAGTGTAAAGCCTGGGGTGCCTAATGAGTGAGCT
AACTCACATTAATTGCGTTGCGCTCACTGCCCGCTTTCCAGTCGGGAAACCTGTCGTGCCAGCTGCATTA
ATGAATCGGCCAACGCGCGGGGAGAGGCGGTTTGCGTATTGGGCGCTCTTCCGCTTCCTCGCTCACTGAC
TCGCTGCGCTCGGTCGTTCGGCTGCGGCGAGCGGTATCAGCTCACTCAAAGGCGGTAATACGGTTATCCA
CAGAATCAGGGGATAACGCAGGAAAGAACATGTGAGCAAAAGGCCAGCAAAAGGCCAGGAACCGTAAAAA
GGCCGCGTTGCTGGCGTTTTTCCATAGGCTCCGCCCCCCTGACGAGCATCACAAAAATCGACGCTCAAGT
CAGAGGTGGCGAAACCCGACAGGACTATAAAGATACCAGGCGTTTCCCCCTGGAAGCTCCCTCGTGCGCT
CTCCTGTTCCGACCCTGCCGCTTACCGGATACCTGTCCGCCTTTCTCCCTTCGGGAAGCGTGGCGCTTTC
TCATAGCTCACGCTGTAGGTATCTCAGTTCGGTGTAGGTCGTTCGCTCCAAGCTGGGCTGTGTGCACAAA
CCCCCCGTTCAGCCCGACCGCTGCGCCTTATCCGGTAACTATCGTCTTGAGTCCAACCCGGTAAGACACG
ACTTATCGCCACTGGCAGCAGCCACTGGTAACAGGATTAGCAGAGCGAGGTATGTAGGCGGTGCTACAGA
GTTCTTGAAGTGGTGGCCTAACTACGGCTACACTAGAAGAACAGTATTTGGTATCTGCGCTCTGCTGAAG
CCAGTTACCTTCGGAAAAAGAGTTGGTAGCTCTTGATCCGGCAAACAAACCACCGCTGGTAGCGGTGGTT
TTTTTGTTTGCAAGCAGCAGATTACGCGCAGAAAAAAAGGATCTCAAGAAGATCCTTTGATCTTTTCTAC
GGGGTCTGACGCTCAGTGGAACGAAAACTCACGTTAAGGGATTTTGGTCATGAGATTATCAAAAAGGATC
TTCACCTAGATCCTTTTAAATTAAAAATGAAGTTTTAAATCAATCTAAAGTATATATGAGTAAACTTGGT
CTGACAGTTACCAATGCTTAATCAGTGAGGCACCTATCTCAGCGATCTGTCTATTTCGTTCATCCATAGT
TGCCTGACTCCCCGTCGTGTAGATAACTACGATACGGGAGGGCTTACCATCTGGCCCCAGTGCTGCAATG
ATACCGCGAGACCCACGCTCACCGGCTCCAGATTTATCAGCAATAAACCAGCCAGCCGGAAGGGCCGAGC
GCAGAAGTGGTCCTGCAACTTTATCCGCCTCCATCCAGTCTATTAATTGTTGCCGGGAAGCTAGAGTAAG
TAGTTCGCCAGTTAATAGTTTGCGCAACGTTGTTGCCATTGCTACAGGCATCGTGGTGTCACGCTCGTCG
TTTGGTATGGCTTCATTCAGCTCCGGTTCCCAACGATCAAGGCGAGTTACATGATCCCCCATGTTGTGCA
AAAAAGCGGTTAGCTCCTTCGGTCCTCCGATCGTTGTCAGAAGTAAGTTGGCCGCAGTGTTATCACTCAT
GGTTATGGCAGCACTGCATAATTCTCTTACTGTCATGCCATCCGTAAGATGCTTTTCTGTGACTGGTGAG
TACTCAACCAAGTCATTCTGAGAATAGTGTATGCGGCGACCGAGTTGCTCTTGCCCGGCGTCAATACGGG
ATAATACCGCGCCACATAGCAGAACTTTAAAAGTGCTCATCATTGGAAAACGTTCTTCGGGGCGAAAACT
CTCAAGGATCTTACCGCTGTTGAGATCCAGTTCGATGTAACCCACTCGTGCACCCAACTGATCTTCAGCA
TCTTTTACTTTCACCAGCGTTTCTGGGTGAGCAAAAACAGGAAGGCAAAATGCCGCAAAAAAGGGAATAA
GGGCGACACGGAAATGTTGAATACTCATACTCTTCCTTTTTCAATATTATTGAAGCATTTATCAGGGTTA
TTGTCTCATGAGCGGATACATATTTGAATGTATTTAGAAAAATAAACAAATAGGGGTTCCGCGCACATTT
CCCCGAAAAGTGCCACCTGACGTC
Features (pLannotate 1.2.2; 23 found; start..end, strand, type, name):
     28..80      -  misc_feature   bom (fragment): basis of mobility region from pBR322
    235..614     +  enhancer       CMV enhancer: human cytomegalovirus immediate early enhancer
    615..818     +  promoter       CMV promoter: human cytomegalovirus (CMV) immediate early promoter
    814..847     +  LTR            5' LTR (truncated) (fragment): truncated 5' long terminal repeat (LTR) from HIV-1
    863..881     +  promoter       T7 promoter: promoter for bacteriophage T7 RNA polymerase
    904..1646    +  CDS            miniTurbo (fragment): N-terminally truncated mutant of the E. coli biotin ligase BioID engineered for improved catalytic efficiency (Branon et al., 2018)
   1683..2909    +  CDS            Arrb2: ARRB2_RAT - Experimental evidence at protein level: Swiss-Prot protein existence level 1. Functions in regulating agonist-mediated G-protein coupled receptor (GPCR) signaling by mediating both receptor desensitization and resensitization processes. During homologous desensitization, beta- arrestins bind to the GPRK-phosphorylated receptor and sterically preclude its coupling to the cognate G-protein; the binding appears to require additional receptor determinants exposed only in the active receptor conformation. The beta-arrestins target many receptors for internalization by acting as endocyti
   2940..3659    +  CDS            EGFP: the original enhanced GFP (Yang et al., 1996) mammalian codon-optimized
   3690..3708    -  promoter       SP6 promoter: promoter for bacteriophage SP6 RNA polymerase
   3734..3958    +  polyA_signal   bGH poly(A) signal: bovine growth hormone polyadenylation signal
   3962..3983    +  promoter       SV40 promoter (fragment): SV40 enhancer and early promoter
   4004..4432    +  rep_origin     f1 ori (sequence partly withheld): f1 bacteriophage origin of replication; arrow indicates direction of (+) strand synthesis
   4446..4775    +  promoter       SV40 promoter: SV40 enhancer and early promoter
   4842..5633    +  CDS            neo: KKA2_KLEPN - Also known as kan, nptII. Experimental evidence at protein level: Swiss-Prot protein existence level 1. Resistance to kanamycin, neomycin, paromomycin, ribostamycin, butirosin and gentamicin B. From Klebsiella pneumoniae.
   5657..5815    +  CDS            ble (fragment): BLE_KLEPN - Experimental evidence at protein level: Swiss-Prot protein existence level 1. Binding protein with a strong affinity to the bleomycin family of antibiotics. Binds to CL990; an antimitotic-antibiotic compound. From Klebsiella pneumoniae.
   5810..5931    +  polyA_signal   SV40 poly(A) signal: SV40 polyadenylation signal
   6004..6020    -  protein_bind   lac operator: The lac repressor binds to the lac operator to inhibit transcription in E. coli. This inhibition can be relieved by adding lactose or isopropyl-β-D-thiogalactopyranoside (IPTG). lac repressor encoded by lacI
   6028..6058    -  promoter       lac promoter: promoter for the E. coli lac operon
   6073..6094    -  protein_bind   CAP binding site: CAP binding activates transcription in the presence of cAMP. E. coli catabolite activator protein
   6107..6199    -  CDS            lacI (fragment): lac repressor; lacI; The lac repressor binds to the lac operator to inhibit transcription in E. coli. This inhibition can be relieved by adding lactose or isopropyl-β-D-thiogalactopyranoside (IPTG).
   6382..6970    -  rep_origin     ori: high-copy-number ColE1/pMB1/pBR322/pUC origin of replication
   7141..8001    -  CDS            AmpR: β-lactamase; bla; confers resistance to ampicillin, carbenicillin, and related antibiotics
   8002..8106    -  promoter       AmpR promoter: bla
