[The description below was written by a language model from this plasmid's Addgene catalogue record and pLannotate feature annotations shown in this document.]
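Description:
pCDNA3 CMV sTurboID (C)-Arrestin-GFP is a mammalian expression plasmid of about 8.1 kb built on the pCDNA3 backbone. It is propagated in E. coli from a high-copy ColE1/pUC-type origin under ampicillin selection (β-lactamase with its own promoter). An f1 origin is also present. For selection in mammalian cells, the backbone carries a neomycin/kanamycin phosphotransferase gene driven by the SV40 enhancer/early promoter and terminated by an SV40 polyadenylation signal. Several short annotations (bom, HIV-1 LTR, ble, lacI and a partial SV40 promoter) are fragments and most likely backbone remnants or incidental matches rather than functional parts.

The payload is a single fusion open reading frame transcribed from the human CMV immediate-early enhancer and promoter and ended by the bovine growth hormone poly(A) signal. T7 and SP6 phage promoters flank the insert. Reading 5′ to 3′, the fusion consists of the C-terminal fragment of split-TurboID, then an arrestin annotated as matching rat β-arrestin 2 (Arrb2), then EGFP. The insert name indicates that the split-TurboID fragment begins at the G74 split site, and the annotation software detects it as a partial match to the related engineered biotin ligase miniTurbo.

On its own, the C-terminal fragment is intended to be inactive. Biotin ligase activity is reconstituted only when it is brought next to the complementary N-terminal fragment carried on a partner protein, which allows contact-dependent proximity biotinylation. Because β-arrestins are recruited to activated, phosphorylated G-protein coupled receptors, an arrestin fusion could in principle report or label such recruitment events, although the record does not name the partner construct. The EGFP tag allows expression and localization of the fusion to be followed by fluorescence.
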