Addgene plasmid #153010: pCDNA3 CMV sTurboID (C)-Arrestin-GFP
Purpose: Expresses split-TurboID C-terminal fragment fused to arrestin
Depositing lab: Alice Ting. Depositing organization: Stanford University. Publication: Split-TurboID enables contact-dependent proximity labeling in cells. Cho KF, Branon TC, Rajeev S, Svinkina T, Udeshi ND, Thoudam T, Kwak C, Rhee HW, Lee IK, Carr SA, Ting AY. Proc Natl Acad Sci U S A. 2020 May 18. pii: 1919528117. doi: 10.1073/pnas.1919528117. PubMed 32424107.
Backbone
  Vector backbone: pCDNA3
  Backbone size w/o insert (bp): 5381
  Total vector size (bp): 8138
  Vector type: Mammalian Expression
Growth in bacteria
  Bacterial resistance: Ampicillin, 100 μg/mL
  Growth temperature: 37°C
  Growth strain: DH5alpha
  Copy number: High Copy
Gene/Insert
  Gene/Insert name: sTurboID (C)(G74)-Arrestin
  Insert size (bp): 2757
  Promoter: CMV
  Tag / fusion protein: GFP
  Cloning method: Gibson Cloning
  Sequencing primers: 5′ CGC AAA TGG GCG GTA GGC GTG
Terms and licenses: Academic/Nonprofit Terms; Industry Terms: Not Available to Industry
How to cite: pCDNA3 CMV sTurboID (C)-Arrestin-GFP was a gift from Alice Ting (Addgene plasmid # 153010 ; http://n2t.net/addgene:153010 ; RRID:Addgene_153010)
